Addgene plasmid #23611: pDONR223-MAP4K5
Depositing lab: William Hahn & David Root. Depositing organization: Dana-Farber Cancer Institute. Publication: COT drives resistance to RAF inhibition through MAP kinase pathway reactivation. Johannessen CM, Boehm JS, Kim SY, Thomas SR, Wardwell L, Johnson LA, Emery CM, Stransky N, Cogdill AP, Barretina J, Caponigro G, Hieronymus H, Murray RR, Salehi-Ashtiani K, Hill DE, Vidal M, Zhao JJ, Yang X, Alkan O, Kim S, Harris JL, Wilson CJ, Myer VE, Finan PM, Root DE, Roberts TM, Golub T, Flaherty KT, Dummer R, Weber BL, Sellers WR, Schlegel R, Wargo JA, Hahn WC, Garraway LA. Nature. 2010 Dec 16;468(7326):968-72. doi: 10.1038/nature09627 PubMed 21107320.
Backbone
  Vector backbone: pDONR223
  Backbone manufacturer: Invitrogen
  Backbone size w/o insert (bp): 5005
  Vector type: Gateway Donor vector
Growth in bacteria
  Bacterial resistance: Spectinomycin, 50 μg/mL
  Growth temperature: 37°C
  Growth strain: DH5alpha
  Copy number: High Copy
Gene/Insert
  Gene/Insert name: MAP4K5 (alt name: mitogen-activated protein kinase kinase kinase kinase 5)
  Species: H. sapiens (human)
  Insert size (bp): 2541
  Entrez Gene: MAP4K5 (a.k.a. GCKR, KHS, KHS1, MAPKKKK5)
  Cloning method: Gateway Cloning
  Sequencing primers: 5′ M13pUC-fwd; 3′ M13rev
Terms and licenses: Academic/Nonprofit Terms; Industry Terms: Not Available to Industry
Depositor comments: The ORF has no Stop codon. This design enables easy recombination into a destination vector to add an epitope tag of choice and Stop codon to the ORF. Do NOT use this plasmid directly for transfections. A set of 4 custom lentiviral vectors is available ( pLX301 (http://www.addgene.org/25895/) , pLX302 (http://www.addgene.org/25896/) , pLX303 (http://www.addgene.org/25897/) , pLX304 (http://www.addgene.org/25890/) ) to be used to express these ORFs in mammalian cells. These plasmids are not included in the kit and must be ordered separately.
How to cite: pDONR223-MAP4K5 was a gift from William Hahn & David Root (Addgene plasmid # 23611 ; http://n2t.net/addgene:23611 ; RRID:Addgene_23611)
