[The description below was written by a language model from this plasmid's Addgene catalogue record and pLannotate feature annotations shown in this document.]
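Description:
pDONR223-MAP4K5 is a Gateway entry clone built on the Invitrogen pDONR223 donor backbone, carrying the open reading frame of human MAP4K5 (mitogen-activated protein kinase kinase kinase kinase 5, also known as GCKR or KHS), a kinase annotated as acting upstream of the JUN N-terminal kinase pathway and possibly involved in environmental stress responses. It is a bacterial propagation plasmid only. It replicates in E. coli from a high-copy ColE1/pUC-type origin and is selected with spectinomycin through the aadA (SmR) aminoglycoside adenylyltransferase gene. This gene lies downstream of a class 1 integron Pc promoter fragment and a short gentamicin acetyltransferase remnant. The full sequenced record is about 5.3 kb, which is smaller than backbone plus insert because the original donor cassette is replaced during cloning.

The roughly 2.5 kb MAP4K5 coding sequence is flanked by two attL-type recombination sites (annotated as attL3 and attL2, both mutant attL variants), so an LR Clonase reaction can move it directionally into any compatible destination vector. The ORF deliberately lacks a stop codon, so the destination vector can supply a C-terminal epitope tag and a stop codon in frame. No eukaryotic promoter is present. The only promoter near the insert is a T7 promoter beyond the attL2 site, annotated on the reverse strand and so pointing back toward the insert. rrnB T1 and T2 terminators insulate the cassette, and small lacI and lacZα fragments are backbone remnants. The depositors state that the plasmid should not be transfected directly and point to a set of companion lentiviral destination vectors for mammalian expression. It belongs to a kinase ORF collection used in a study of resistance to RAF inhibition through MAP kinase pathway reactivation. A second, insert-only sequence record covers just the MAP4K5 ORF.
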