Features (pLannotate 1.2.2; 12 found; start..end, strand, type, name):
      2..97      +  protein_bind   attL3: mutant version of attL; recombination site for the Gateway® LR reaction LR Clonase™
    100..2637    +  CDS            MAP4K5: M4K5_HUMAN - Experimental evidence at protein level: Swiss-Prot protein existence level 1. May play a role in the response to environmental stress. Appears to act upstream of the JUN N-terminal pathway. From Homo sapiens (Human).
   2639..2738    -  protein_bind   attL2: mutant version of attL; recombination site for the Gateway® LR reaction LR Clonase™
   2756..2774    -  promoter       T7 promoter: promoter for bacteriophage T7 RNA polymerase
   2964..2987    +  promoter       Pc promoter (fragment): intI1 (promoter lies within the coding sequence); class 1 integron promoter
   3163..3219    +  CDS            GmR (fragment): gentamycin acetyltransferase; aacC1; confers resistance to gentamycin
   3226..4017    +  CDS            SmR: aminoglycoside adenylyltransferase (Murphy, 1985); aadA; confers resistance to spectinomycin and streptomycin
   4110..4698    +  rep_origin     ori: high-copy-number ColE1/pMB1/pBR322/pUC origin of replication
   4881..4973    +  CDS            lacI (fragment): lac repressor; lacI; The lac repressor binds to the lac operator to inhibit transcription in E. coli. This inhibition can be relieved by adding lactose or isopropyl-β-D-thiogalactopyranoside (IPTG).
   5028..5055    -  terminator     rrnB T2 terminator: transcription terminator T2 from the E. coli rrnB gene
   5187..5230    +  terminator     rrnB T1 terminator: Escherichia coli rrnB; transcription terminator T1 from the E. coli rrnB gene
   5277..5313    -  CDS            lacZα (fragment): LacZα fragment of β-galactosidase; lacZ fragment
>Addgene plasmid #23611 | pDONR223-MAP4K5 | addgene full sequence | sequence record 459880 | Addgene NGS Result
CAAATAATGATTTTATTTTGACTGATAGTGACCTGTTCGTTGCAACAAATTGATGAGCAATGCTTTTTTA
TAATGCCAACTTTGTACAAAAAAGTTGGCATGGAGGCCCCGCTGCGGCCTGCCGCGGACATCCTGAGGCG
GAACCCGCAGCAGGACTACGAACTCGTCCAGAGGGTCGGCAGCGGCACCTACGGGGACGTCTATAAGGCC
AGAAATGTACACACAGGAGAGCTGGCTGCAGTAAAAATCATTAAATTGGAGCCTGGAGATGATTTTTCTT
TGATTCAACAAGAAATATTTATGGTTAAAGAATGTAAACATTGTAACATCGTTGCCTACTTTGGGAGTTA
TCTTAGTCGGGAAAAACTATGGATTTGTATGGAATACTGTGGTGGCGGATCACTTCAAGATATTTACCAT
GTTACTGGACCATTATCAGAATTGCAAATAGCCTATGTATGCAGAGAAACCTTACAGGGTCTTGCCTATT
TGCATACTAAAGGCAAAATGCATAGAGATATCAAAGGTGCTAATATTTTATTGACAGACCATGGCGATGT
AAAATTAGCTGACTTTGGTGTGGCTGCAAAAATAACAGCTACCATTGCAAAACGAAAATCTTTCATTGGC
ACCCCTTACTGGATGGCCCCAGAAGTTGCAGCAGTAGAGAAGAATGGTGGCTACAACCAACTCTGTGATA
TCTGGGCAGTAGGAATAACAGCAATTGAACTTGGAGAACTTCAGCCACCTATGTTTGATCTCCACCCAAT
GAGGGCTCTCTTCTTAATGTCAAAAAGTAATTTTCAGCCTCCAAAACTAAAGGACAAAACAAAATGGTCA
TCAACATTCCATAATTTTGTCAAAATAGCACTAACCAAAAACCCAAAAAAAAGACCAACTGCTGAAAGAC
TTCTGACTCACACTTTTGTTGCACAGCCAGGTCTCTCTAGAGCCCTAGCAGTTGAACTGTTAGACAAAGT
GAACAATCCAGATAACCACGCACATTACACTGAAGCAGATGACGATGACTTTGAGCCCCATGCAATCATT
CGTCATACCATTAGATCTACAAACAGGAATGCCAGAGCTGAACGGACAGCTTCAGAAATAAATTTTGACA
AATTACAATTTGAACCTCCTCTGAGAAAAGAAACAGAAGCACGAGATGAAATGGGATTGTCATCAGACCC
AAATTTCATGTTACAGTGGAATCCTTTTGTTGATGGTGCAAATACTGGCAAATCAACCTCAAAACGTGCA
ATACCACCTCCCCTACCTCCTAAGCCAAGGATAAGCAGTTACCCTGAAGACAACTTTCCGGATGAAGAAA
AAGCATCAACCATAAAACATTGTCCTGATTCAGAAAGCAGAGCTCCCCAAATTCTCAGAAGACAGAGTAG
CCCAAGTTGTGGGCCTGTGGCAGAGACTTCTTCTATTGGAAATGGTGATGGTATTTCAAAACTGATGAGT
GAAAATACAGAAGGATCAGCACAAGCACCACAGTTACCACGAAAAAAGGACAAACGAGACTTCCCTAAAC
CAGCCATCAATGGCCTTCCACCCACCCCAAAAGTTCTGATGGGAGCATGCTTTTCAAAAGTTTTTGATGG
CTGTCCTTTGAAAATTAATTGTGCAACATCCTGGATACATCCTGATACAAAAGATCAGTACATTATTTTT
GGAACTGAAGATGGTATTTACACACTGAATCTCAATGAGCTACATGAGGCAACGATGGAACAGTTATTTC
CACGGAAGTGTACTTGGCTGTATGTTATCAATAATACTTTAATGTCATTATCAGAAGGAAAAACCTTTCA
GCTCTACTCTCACAATCTTATAGCTTTGTTTGAACATGCCAAAAAACCAGGATTAGCTGCCCATATTCAA
ACTCACAGGTTTCCAGACCGAATACTACCAAGAAAATTCGCTTTAACAACAAAGATTCCTGATACAAAAG
GCTGCCACAAATGTTGCATAGTCAGAAACCCTTACACGGGACATAAATACCTCTGTGGAGCTTTACAGTC
TGGAATTGTTTTACTTCAGTGGTATGAGCCAATGCAGAAATTCATGTTGATAAAGCACTTTGATTTTCCT
TTGCCAAGTCCTTTGAATGTTTTTGAAATGCTGGTGATACCTGAACAGGAATACCCTATGGTCTGTGTAG
CTATTAGCAAAGGCACTGAATCGAATCAGGTAGTTCAGTTTGAGACAATCAATTTGAACTCTGCATCTTC
ATGGTTTACAGAAATTGGTGCAGGCAGCCAGCAGTTAGATTCCATTCATGTAACACAGTTGGAGAGAGAT
ACCGTTTTAGTGTGTTTAGACAAATTTGTGAAAATTGTAAATCTACAAGGAAAATTAAAATCAAGTAAGA
AACTGGCCTCTGAGTTAAGTTTTGATTTTCGCATTGAATCTGTAGTATGCCTTCAAGACAGTGTGTTGGC
TTTCTGGAAACATGGGATGCAGGGTAAAAGCTTCAAGTCAGATGAGGTTACCCAGGAGATTTCAGATGAA
ACAAGAGTTTTCCGCTTATTAGGATCAGACAGGGTTGTCGTTTTGGAAAGTAGGCCAACAGAAAATCCTA
CTGCACACAGCAATCTCTACATCTTGGCTGGACATGAAAATAGTTACTACCCAACTTTCTTGTACAAAGT
TGGCATTATAAGAAAGCATTGCTTATCAATTTGTTGCAACGAACAGGTCACTATCAGTCAAAATAAAATC
ATTATTTGCCATCCAGCTGATATCCCCTATAGTGAGTCGTATTACATGGTCATAGCTGTTTCCTGGCAGC
TCTGGCCCGTGTCTCAAAATCTCTGATGTTACATTGCACAAGATAAAAATATATCATCATGCCTCCTCTA
GACCAGCCAGGACAGAAATGCCTCGACTTCGCTGCTACCCAAGGTTGCCGGGTGACGCACACCGTGGAAA
CGGATGAAGGCACGAACCCAGTGGACATAAGCCTGTTCGGTTCGTAAGCTGTAATGCAAGTAGCGTATGC
GCTCACGCAACTGGTCCAGAACCTTGACCGAACGCAGCGGTGGTAACGGCGCAGTGGCGGTTTTCATGGC
TTGTTATGACTGTTTTTTTGGGGTACAGTCTATGCCTCGGGCATCCAAGCAGCAAGCGCGTTACGCCGTG
GGTCGATGTTTGATGTTATGGAGCAGCAACGATGTTACGCAGCAGGGCAGTCGCCCTAAAACAAAGTTAA
ACATTATGAGGGAAGCGGTGATCGCCGAAGTATCGACTCAACTATCAGAGGTAGTTGGCGTCATCGAGCG
CCATCTCGAACCGACGTTGCTGGCCGTACATTTGTACGGCTCCGCAGTGGATGGCGGCCTGAAGCCACAC
AGTGATATTGATTTGCTGGTTACGGTGACCGTAAGGCTTGATGAAACAACGCGGCGAGCTTTGATCAACG
ACCTTTTGGAAACTTCGGCTTCCCCTGGAGAGAGCGAGATTCTCCGCGCTGTAGAAGTCACCATTGTTGT
GCACGACGACATCATTCCGTGGCGTTATCCAGCTAAGCGCGAACTGCAATTTGGAGAATGGCAGCGCAAT
GACATTCTTGCAGGTATCTTCGAGCCAGCCACGATCGACATTGATCTGGCTATCTTGCTGACAAAAGCAA
GAGAACATAGCGTTGCCTTGGTAGGTCCAGCGGCGGAGGAACTCTTTGATCCGGTTCCTGAACAGGATCT
ATTTGAGGCGCTAAATGAAACCTTAACGCTATGGAACTCGCCGCCCGACTGGGCTGGCGATGAGCGAAAT
GTAGTGCTTACGTTGTCCCGCATTTGGTACAGCGCAGTAACCGGCAAAATCGCGCCGAAGGATGTCGCTG
CCGACTGGGCAATGGAGCGCCTGCCGGCCCAGTATCAGCCCGTCATACTTGAAGCTAGACAGGCTTATCT
TGGACAAGAAGAAGATCGCTTGGCCTCGCGCGCAGATCAGTTGGAAGAATTTGTCCACTACGTGAAAGGC
GAGATCACCAAGGTAGTCGGCAAATAACCCTCGAGCCACCCATGACCAAAATCCCTTAACGTGAGTTACG
CGTCGTTCCACTGAGCGTCAGACCCCGTAGAAAAGATCAAAGGATCTTCTTGAGATCCTTTTTTTCTGCG
CGTAATCTGCTGCTTGCAAACAAAAAAACCACCGCTACCAGCGGTGGTTTGTTTGCCGGATCAAGAGCTA
CCAACTCTTTTTCCGAAGGTAACTGGCTTCAGCAGAGCGCAGATACCAAATACTGTTCTTCTAGTGTAGC
CGTAGTTAGGCCACCACTTCAAGAACTCTGTAGCACCGCCTACATACCTCGCTCTGCTAATCCTGTTACC
AGTGGCTGCTGCCAGTGGCGATAAGTCGTGTCTTACCGGGTTGGACTCAAGACGATAGTTACCGGATAAG
GCGCAGCGGTCGGGCTGAACGGGGGGTTCGTGCACACAGCCCAGCTTGGAGCGAACGACCTACACCGAAC
TGAGATACCTACAGCGTGAGCTATGAGAAAGCGCCACGCTTCCCGAAGGGAGAAAGGCGGACAGGTATCC
GGTAAGCGGCAGGGTCGGAACAGGAGAGCGCACGAGGGAGCTTCCAGGGGGAAACGCCTGGTATCTTTAT
AGTCCTGTCGGGTTTCGCCACCTCTGACTTGAGCGTCGATTTTTGTGATGCTCGTCAGGGGGGCGGAGCC
TATGGAAAAACGCCAGCAACGCGGCCTTTTTACGGTTCCTGGCCTTTTGCTGGCCTTTTGCTCACATGTT
CTTTCCTGCGTTATCCCCTGATTCTGTGGATAACCGTATTACCGCCTTTGAGTGAGCTGATACCGCTCGC
CGCAGCCGAACGACCGAGCGCAGCGAGTCAGTGAGCGAGGAAGCGGAAGAGCGCCCAATACGCAAACCGC
CTCTCCCCGCGCGTTGGCCGATTCATTAATGCAGCTGGCACGACAGGTTTCCCGACTGGAAAGCGGGCAG
TGAGCGCAACGCAATTAATACGCGTACCGCTAGCCAGGAAGAGTTTGTAGAAACGCAAAAAGGCCATCCG
TCAGGATGGCCTTCTGCTTAGTTTGATGCCTGGCAGTTTATGGCGGGCGTCCTGCCCGCCACCCTCCGGG
CCGTTGCTTCACAACGTTCAAATCCGCTCCCGGCGGATTTGTCCTACTCAGGAGAGCGTTCACCGACAAA
CAACAGATAAAACGAAAGGCCCAGTCTTCCGACTGAGCCTTTCGTTTTATTTGATGCCTGGCAGTTCCCT
ACTCTCGCGTTAACGCTAGCATGGATGTTTTCCCAGTCACGACGTTGTAAAACGACGGCCAGTCTTAAGC
TCGGGCCC
