Features (pLannotate 1.2.2; 1 found; start..end, strand, type, name):
      1..2538    +  CDS            MAP4K5: M4K5_HUMAN - Experimental evidence at protein level: Swiss-Prot protein existence level 1. May play a role in the response to environmental stress. Appears to act upstream of the JUN N-terminal pathway. From Homo sapiens (Human).
>Addgene plasmid #23611 | pDONR223-MAP4K5 | analyzer sequence | sequence record 10712
ATGGAGGCCCCGCTGCGGCCTGCCGCGGACATCCTGAGGCGGAACCCGCAGCAGGACTACGAACTCGTCC
AGAGGGTCGGCAGCGGCACCTACGGGGACGTCTATAAGGCCAGAAATGTACACACAGGAGAGCTGGCTGC
AGTAAAAATCATTAAATTGGAGCCTGGAGATGATTTTTCTTTGATTCAACAAGAAATATTTATGGTTAAA
GAATGTAAACATTGTAACATCGTTGCCTACTTTGGGAGTTATCTTAGTCGGGAAAAACTATGGATTTGTA
TGGAATACTGTGGTGGCGGATCACTTCAAGATATTTACCATGTTACTGGACCATTATCAGAATTGCAAAT
AGCCTATGTATGCAGAGAAACCTTACAGGGTCTTGCCTATTTGCATACTAAAGGCAAAATGCATAGAGAT
ATCAAAGGTGCTAATATTTTATTGACAGACCATGGCGATGTAAAATTAGCTGACTTTGGTGTGGCTGCAA
AAATAACAGCTACCATTGCAAAACGAAAATCTTTCATTGGCACCCCTTACTGGATGGCCCCAGAAGTTGC
AGCAGTAGAGAAGAATGGTGGCTACAACCAACTCTGTGATATCTGGGCAGTAGGAATAACAGCAATTGAA
CTTGGAGAACTTCAGCCACCTATGTTTGATCTCCACCCAATGAGGGCTCTCTTCTTAATGTCAAAAAGTA
ATTTTCAGCCTCCAAAACTAAAGGACAAAACAAAATGGTCATCAACATTCCATAATTTTGTCAAAATAGC
ACTAACCAAAAACCCAAAAAAAAGACCAACTGCTGAAAGACTTCTGACTCACACTTTTGTTGCACAGCCA
GGTCTCTCTAGAGCCCTAGCAGTTGAACTGTTAGACAAAGTGAACAATCCAGATAACCACGCACATTACA
CTGAAGCAGATGACGATGACTTTGAGCCCCATGCAATCATTCGTCATACCATTAGATCTACAAACAGGAA
TGCCAGAGCTGAACGGACAGCTTCAGAAATAAATTTTGACAAATTACAATTTGAACCTCCTCTGAGAAAA
GAAACAGAAGCACGAGATGAAATGGGATTGTCATCAGACCCAAATTTCATGTTACAGTGGAATCCTTTTG
TTGATGGTGCAAATACTGGCAAATCAACCTCAAAACGTGCAATACCACCTCCCCTACCTCCTAAGCCAAG
GATAAGCAGTTACCCTGAAGACAACTTTCCGGATGAAGAAAAAGCATCAACCATAAAACATTGTCCTGAT
TCAGAAAGCAGAGCTCCCCAAATTCTCAGAAGACAGAGTAGCCCAAGTTGTGGGCCTGTGGCAGAGACTT
CTTCTATTGGAAATGGTGATGGTATTTCAAAACTGATGAGTGAAAATACAGAAGGATCAGCACAAGCACC
ACAGTTACCACGAAAAAAGGACAAACGAGACTTCCCTAAACCAGCCATCAATGGCCTTCCACCCACCCCA
AAAGTTCTGATGGGAGCATGCTTTTCAAAAGTTTTTGATGGCTGTCCTTTGAAAATTAATTGTGCAACAT
CCTGGATACATCCTGATACAAAAGATCAGTACATTATTTTTGGAACTGAAGATGGTATTTACACACTGAA
TCTCAATGAGCTACATGAGGCAACGATGGAACAGTTATTTCCACGGAAGTGTACTTGGCTGTATGTTATC
AATAATACTTTAATGTCATTATCAGAAGGAAAAACCTTTCAGCTCTACTCTCACAATCTTATAGCTTTGT
TTGAACATGCCAAAAAACCAGGATTAGCTGCCCATATTCAAACTCACAGGTTTCCAGACCGAATACTACC
AAGAAAATTCGCTTTAACAACAAAGATTCCTGATACAAAAGGCTGCCACAAATGTTGCATAGTCAGAAAC
CCTTACACGGGACATAAATACCTCTGTGGAGCTTTACAGTCTGGAATTGTTTTACTTCAGTGGTATGAGC
CAATGCAGAAATTCATGTTGATAAAGCACTTTGATTTTCCTTTGCCAAGTCCTTTGAATGTTTTTGAAAT
GCTGGTGATACCTGAACAGGAATACCCTATGGTCTGTGTAGCTATTAGCAAAGGCACTGAATCGAATCAG
GTAGTTCAGTTTGAGACAATCAATTTGAACTCTGCATCTTCATGGTTTACAGAAATTGGTGCAGGCAGCC
AGCAGTTAGATTCCATTCATGTAACACAGTTGGAGAGAGATACCGTTTTAGTGTGTTTAGACAAATTTGT
GAAAATTGTAAATCTACAAGGAAAATTAAAATCAAGTAAGAAACTGGCCTCTGAGTTAAGTTTTGATTTT
CGCATTGAATCTGTAGTATGCCTTCAAGACAGTGTGTTGGCTTTCTGGAAACATGGGATGCAGGGTAAAA
GCTTCAAGTCAGATGAGGTTACCCAGGAGATTTCAGATGAAACAAGAGTTTTCCGCTTATTAGGATCAGA
CAGGGTTGTCGTTTTGGAAAGTAGGCCAACAGAAAATCCTACTGCACACAGCAATCTCTACATCTTGGCT
GGACATGAAAATAGTTACTAA
