>Addgene plasmid #23611 | pDONR223-MAP4K5 | addgene partial sequence | sequence record 29386 | 23611 with M13pUC-fwd
TAATGATTTTATTTTGACTGATAGTGACCTGTTCGTTGCAACAAATTGATGAGCAATGCTTTTTTATAAT
GCCAACTTTGTACAAAAAAGTTGGCATGGAGGCCCCGCTGCGGCCTGCCGCGGACATCCTGAGGCGGAAC
CCGCAGCAGGACTACGAACTCGTCCAGAGGGTCGGCAGCGGCACCTACGGGGACGTCTATAAGGCCAGAA
ATGTACACACAGGAGAGCTGGCTGCAGTAAAAATCATTAAATTGGAGCCTGGAGATGATTTTTCTTTGAT
TCAACAAGAAATATTTATGGTTAAAGAATGTAAACATTGTAACATCGTTGCCTACTTTGGGAGTTATCTT
AGTCGGGAAAAACTATGGATTTGTATGGAATACTGTGGTGGCGGATCACTTCAAGATATTTACCATGTTA
CTGGACCATTATCAGAATTGCAAATAGCCTATGTATGCAGAGAAACCTTACAGGGTCTTGCCTATTTGCA
TACTAAAGGCAAAATGCATAGAGATATCAAAGGTGCTAATATTTTATTGACAGACCATGGCGATGTAAAA
TTAGCTGACTTTGGTGTGGCTGCAAAAATAACAGCTACCATTGCAAAACGAAAATCTTTCATTGGCACCC
CTTACTGGATGGCCCCAGAAGTTGCAGCAGTAGAGAAGAATGGTGGCTACACCAACTCTGTGATAT
